Addgene plasmid #76319: PKD2 gRNA (BRDN0001148691)
Purpose: 3rd generation lentiviral gRNA plasmid targeting human PKD2
Depositing lab: John Doench & David Root. Depositing organization: Broad Institute. Publication: Optimized sgRNA design to maximize activity and minimize off-target effects of CRISPR-Cas9. Doench JG, Fusi N, Sullender M, Hegde M, Vaimberg EW, Donovan KF, Smith I, Tothova Z, Wilen C, Orchard R, Virgin HW, Listgarten J, Root DE. Nat Biotechnol. 2016 Jan 18. doi: 10.1038/nbt.3437. PubMed 26780180.
Backbone
  Vector backbone: lentiGuide-Puro
  Backbone manufacturer: Zhang Lab (Addgene plasmid # 52963)
  Vector type: Mammalian Expression, Lentiviral, CRISPR
  Selectable markers: Puromycin
Growth in bacteria
  Bacterial resistance: Ampicillin, 100 μg/mL
  Growth temperature: 37°C
  Growth strain: DH5alpha
  Copy number: High Copy
Gene/Insert
  Gene/Insert name: PKD2 (alt names: PKD2; NM_000297.3)
  gRNA/shRNA sequence: AAGTTGCAATGATTCCCCAG
  Species: H. sapiens (human)
  Entrez Gene: PKD2 (a.k.a. APKD2, PC2, PKD4, Pc-2, TRPP2)
  Promoter: hU6
  Cloning method: Unknown
  Sequencing primers: 5′ U6-F; 3′ pS2-R
Terms and licenses: Academic/Nonprofit Terms; Industry Terms: Not Available to Industry
Depositor comments: The gRNA was designed to target the following Genbank reference sequence(s): NM_000297.3. Note that this plasmid does NOT contain Cas9. It should be used in conjunction with lentiCas9-Blast (Addgene #52962) or otherwise with cell lines already expressing Cas9. Browse the full kinome gRNA library at http://www.addgene.org/pooled-library/broadgpp-human-kinome/ or visit http://www.broadinstitute.org/rnai/public/ for detailed protocols and information.
How to cite: PKD2 gRNA (BRDN0001148691) was a gift from John Doench & David Root (Addgene plasmid # 76319 ; http://n2t.net/addgene:76319 ; RRID:Addgene_76319)
