[The description below was written by a language model from this plasmid's Addgene catalogue record and pLannotate feature annotations shown in this document.]
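Description:
PKD2 gRNA (BRDN0001148691) is a third-generation lentiviral CRISPR guide plasmid built on the lentiGuide-Puro backbone, carrying a single guide RNA designed against human PKD2 (polycystin-2, also known as TRPP2). In bacteria it is maintained at high copy from a ColE1/pUC-type origin and selected with ampicillin through the β-lactamase gene. The backbone also retains an f1 origin, an SV40 origin and poly(A) signal, and remnants of lac and phage promoter elements from the parental cloning vector.

The viral genome is transcribed from an RSV promoter fused to a truncated HIV-1 5' LTR, which makes packaging Tat-independent. It contains the Ψ packaging signal with a partial gag sequence, the Rev response element for nuclear export of the unspliced genomic RNA, and a central polypurine tract. It ends in a U3-deleted, self-inactivating 3' LTR. Two expression units sit between the LTRs. A human U6 RNA polymerase III promoter drives the PKD2-targeting spacer joined to the Streptococcus pyogenes guide RNA scaffold. Downstream, an EF-1α core promoter with its first intron drives puromycin N-acetyltransferase, followed by a WPRE to enhance transcript expression, so transduced mammalian cells can be selected with puromycin.

The plasmid does not encode Cas9. It is meant to be used with a separate Cas9 lentiviral vector or in cells that already express Cas9, where the guide directs cleavage at the PKD2 locus for gene knockout. The depositor comments associate it with a human kinome guide RNA library, and the linked publication concerns guide design optimized for activity and reduced off-target effects.
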