Features (pLannotate 1.2.2; 29 found; start..end, strand, type, name):
     14..80      +  CDS            small t antigen (fragment): SV40 (simian virus 40) small t antigen
    106..317     +  promoter       EF-1α core promoter: core promoter for human elongation factor EF-1α
    318..1256    +  intron         EF-1α intron A: intron upstream of the start codon of human EF-1α
   1278..1877    +  CDS            PuroR (fragment): puromycin N-acetyltransferase; pac from Streptomyces; confers resistance to puromycin
   1893..2481    +  misc_feature   WPRE: woodchuck hepatitis virus posttranscriptional regulatory element
   2532..2551    +  misc_feature   cPPT/CTS (fragment): central polypurine tract and central termination sequence of HIV-1
   2553..2786    +  LTR            3' LTR (ΔU3): self-inactivating 3' long terminal repeat (LTR) from HIV-1
   2864..2985    +  polyA_signal   SV40 poly(A) signal: SV40 polyadenylation signal
   3025..3160    +  rep_origin     SV40 ori: SV40 origin of replication
   3181..3199    -  promoter       T7 promoter: promoter for bacteriophage T7 RNA polymerase
   3207..3362    +  CDS            lacZα (fragment): LacZα fragment of β-galactosidase; lacZ fragment
   3367..3795    +  rep_origin     f1 ori (sequence partly withheld): f1 bacteriophage origin of replication; arrow indicates direction of (+) strand synthesis
   3848..3952    +  promoter       AmpR promoter: bla
   3953..4813    +  CDS            AmpR: β-lactamase; bla; confers resistance to ampicillin, carbenicillin, and related antibiotics
   4984..5572    +  rep_origin     ori: high-copy-number ColE1/pMB1/pBR322/pUC origin of replication
   5755..5847    +  CDS            lacI (fragment): lac repressor; lacI; The lac repressor binds to the lac operator to inhibit transcription in E. coli. This inhibition can be relieved by adding lactose or isopropyl-β-D-thiogalactopyranoside (IPTG).
   5860..5881    +  protein_bind   CAP binding site: CAP binding activates transcription in the presence of cAMP. E. coli catabolite activator protein
   5896..5926    +  promoter       lac promoter: promoter for the E. coli lac operon
   5934..5950    +  protein_bind   lac operator: The lac repressor binds to the lac operator to inhibit transcription in E. coli. This inhibition can be relieved by adding lactose or isopropyl-β-D-thiogalactopyranoside (IPTG). lac repressor encoded by lacI
   5995..6013    +  promoter       T3 promoter: promoter for bacteriophage T3 RNA polymerase
   6041..6267    +  promoter       RSV promoter: Rous sarcoma virus enhancer/promoter
   6268..6448    +  LTR            5' LTR (truncated): truncated 5' long terminal repeat (LTR) from HIV-1
   6495..6620    +  misc_feature   HIV-1 Ψ: packaging signal of human immunodeficiency virus type 1
   6604..6967    +  CDS            HIV-1 gag (fragment): gag protein from human immunodeficiency virus 1; gag
   7113..7346    +  misc_feature   RRE: The Rev response element (RRE) of HIV-1 allows for Rev-dependent mRNA export from the nucleus to the cytoplasm.
   7723..7749    +  CDS            Rev (fragment): human immunodeficiency virus 1 (HIV-1) Rev protein; rev; enhances nuclear export of unspliced and incompletely spliced viral mRNAs
   7753..7993    +  promoter       U6 promoter: RNA polymerase III promoter for human U6 snRNA
   8023..8098    +  misc_RNA       gRNA scaffold: guide RNA scaffold for the Streptococcus pyogenes CRISPR/Cas9 system
   8154..8271    +  misc_feature   cPPT/CTS: central polypurine tract and central termination sequence of HIV-1
>Addgene plasmid #76319 | PKD2 gRNA (BRDN0001148691) | addgene full sequence | sequence record 185612 | Addgene Assembled Sequence
CCCGGGTGCAAAGATGGATAAAGTTTTAAACAGAGAGGAATCTTTGCAGCTAATGGACCTTCTAGGTCTT
GAAAGGAGTGGGAATTGGCTCCGGTGCCCGTCAGTGGGCAGAGCGCACATCGCCCACAGTCCCCGAGAAG
TTGGGGGGAGGGGTCGGCAATTGATCCGGTGCCTAGAGAAGGTGGCGCGGGGTAAACTGGGAAAGTGATG
TCGTGTACTGGCTCCGCCTTTTTCCCGAGGGTGGGGGAGAACCGTATATAAGTGCAGTAGTCGCCGTGAA
CGTTCTTTTTCGCAACGGGTTTGCCGCCAGAACACAGGTAAGTGCCGTGTGTGGTTCCCGCGGGCCTGGC
CTCTTTACGGGTTATGGCCCTTGCGTGCCTTGAATTACTTCCACCTGGCTGCAGTACGTGATTCTTGATC
CCGAGCTTCGGGTTGGAAGTGGGTGGGAGAGTTCGAGGCCTTGCGCTTAAGGAGCCCCTTCGCCTCGTGC
TTGAGTTGAGGCCTGGCCTGGGCGCTGGGGCCGCCGCGTGCGAATCTGGTGGCACCTTCGCGCCTGTCTC
GCTGCTTTCGATAAGTCTCTAGCCATTTAAAATTTTTGATGACCTGCTGCGACGCTTTTTTTCTGGCAAG
ATAGTCTTGTAAATGCGGGCCAAGATCTGCACACTGGTATTTCGGTTTTTGGGGCCGCGGGCGGCGACGG
GGCCCGTGCGTCCCAGCGCACATGTTCGGCGAGGCGGGGCCTGCGAGCGCGGCCACCGAGAATCGGACGG
GGGTAGTCTCAAGCTGGCCGGCCTGCTCTGGTGCCTGGCCTCGCGCCGCCGTGTATCGCCCCGCCCTGGG
CGGCAAGGCTGGCCCGGTCGGCACCAGTTGCGTGAGCGGAAAGATGGCCGCTTCCCGGCCCTGCTGCAGG
GAGCTCAAAATGGAGGACGCGGCGCTCGGGAGAGCGGGCGGGTGAGTCACCCACACAAAGGAAAAGGGCC
TTTCCGTCCTCAGCCGTCGCTTCATGTGACTCCACGGAGTACCGGGCGCCGTCCAGGCACCTCGATTAGT
TCTCGAGCTTTTGGAGTACGTCGTCTTTAGGTTGGGGGGAGGGGTTTTATGCGATGGAGTTTCCCCACAC
TGAGTGGGTGGAGACTGAAGTTAGGCCAGCTTGGCACTTGATGTAATTCTCCTTGGAATTTGCCCTTTTT
GAGTTTGGATCTTGGTTCATTCTCAAGCCTCAGACAGTGGTTCAAAGTTTTTTTCTTCCATTTCAGGTGT
CGTGACGTACGGCCACCATGACCGAGTACAAGCCCACGGTGCGCCTCGCCACCCGCGACGACGTCCCCAG
GGCCGTACGCACCCTCGCCGCCGCGTTCGCCGACTACCCCGCCACGCGCCACACCGTCGATCCGGACCGC
CACATCGAGCGGGTCACCGAGCTGCAAGAACTCTTCCTCACGCGCGTCGGGCTCGACATCGGCAAGGTGT
GGGTCGCGGACGACGGCGCCGCCGTGGCGGTCTGGACCACGCCGGAGAGCGTCGAAGCGGGGGCGGTGTT
CGCCGAGATCGGCCCGCGCATGGCCGAGTTGAGCGGTTCCCGGCTGGCCGCGCAGCAACAGATGGAAGGC
CTCCTGGCGCCGCACCGGCCCAAGGAGCCCGCGTGGTTCCTGGCCACCGTCGGAGTCTCGCCCGACCACC
AGGGCAAGGGTCTGGGCAGCGCCGTCGTGCTCCCCGGAGTGGAGGCGGCCGAGCGCGCCGGGGTGCCCGC
CTTCCTGGAGACCTCCGCGCCCCGCAACCTCCCCTTCTACGAGCGGCTCGGCTTCACCGTCACCGCCGAC
GTCGAGGTGCCCGAAGGACCGCGCACCTGGTGCATGACCCGCAAGCCCGGTGCCTGAACGCGTTAAGTCG
ACAATCAACCTCTGGATTACAAAATTTGTGAAAGATTGACTGGTATTCTTAACTATGTTGCTCCTTTTAC
GCTATGTGGATACGCTGCTTTAATGCCTTTGTATCATGCTATTGCTTCCCGTATGGCTTTCATTTTCTCC
TCCTTGTATAAATCCTGGTTGCTGTCTCTTTATGAGGAGTTGTGGCCCGTTGTCAGGCAACGTGGCGTGG
TGTGCACTGTGTTTGCTGACGCAACCCCCACTGGTTGGGGCATTGCCACCACCTGTCAGCTCCTTTCCGG
GACTTTCGCTTTCCCCCTCCCTATTGCCACGGCGGAACTCATCGCCGCCTGCCTTGCCCGCTGCTGGACA
GGGGCTCGGCTGTTGGGCACTGACAATTCCGTGGTGTTGTCGGGGAAATCATCGTCCTTTCCTTGGCTGC
TCGCCTGTGTTGCCACCTGGATTCTGCGCGGGACGTCCTTCTGCTACGTCCCTTCGGCCCTCAATCCAGC
GGACCTTCCTTCCCGCGGCCTGCTGCCGGCTCTGCGGCCTCTTCCGCGTCTTCGCCTTCGCCCTCAGACG
AGTCGGATCTCCCTTTGGGCCGCCTCCCCGCGTCGACTTTAAGACCAATGACTTACAAGGCAGCTGTAGA
TCTTAGCCACTTTTTAAAAGAAAAGGGGGGACTGGAAGGGCTAATTCACTCCCAACGAAGACAAGATCTG
CTTTTTGCTTGTACTGGGTCTCTCTGGTTAGACCAGATCTGAGCCTGGGAGCTCTCTGGCTAACTAGGGA
ACCCACTGCTTAAGCCTCAATAAAGCTTGCCTTGAGTGCTTCAAGTAGTGTGTGCCCGTCTGTTGTGTGA
CTCTGGTAACTAGAGATCCCTCAGACCCTTTTAGTCAGTGTGGAAAATCTCTAGCAGTACGTATAGTAGT
TCATGTCATCTTATTATTCAGTATTTATAACTTGCAAAGAAATGAATATCAGAGAGTGAGAGGAACTTGT
TTATTGCAGCTTATAATGGTTACAAATAAAGCAATAGCATCACAAATTTCACAAATAAAGCATTTTTTTC
ACTGCATTCTAGTTGTGGTTTGTCCAAACTCATCAATGTATCTTATCATGTCTGGCTCTAGCTATCCCGC
CCCTAACTCCGCCCATCCCGCCCCTAACTCCGCCCAGTTCCGCCCATTCTCCGCCCCATGGCTGACTAAT
TTTTTTTATTTATGCAGAGGCCGAGGCCGCCTCGGCCTCTGAGCTATTCCAGAAGTAGTGAGGAGGCTTT
TTTGGAGGCCTAGGGACGTACCCAATTCGCCCTATAGTGAGTCGTATTACGCGCGCTCACTGGCCGTCGT
TTTACAACGTCGTGACTGGGAAAACCCTGGCGTTACCCAACTTAATCGCCTTGCAGCACATCCCCCTTTC
GCCAGCTGGCGTAATAGCGAAGAGGCCCGCACCGATCGCCCTTCCCAACAGTTGCGCAGCCTGAATGGCG
AATGGG
[124 nt withheld, positions 3367-3490]
C
[91 nt withheld, positions 3492-3582]
A
[49 nt withheld, positions 3584-3632]
CCTTTGACGTTGGAGTCCACGTTCTTT
[37 nt withheld, positions 3660-3696]
ACCCTATCTCGGTCTATTCTTTTGATTTATAAGGGATTTTGCCGATTTCGGCCTATTGGTTAAAAAATGA
GCTGATTTAACAAAAATTTAACGCGAATTTTAACAAAATATTAACGCTTACAATTTAGGTGGCACTTTTC
GGGGAAATGTGCGCGGAACCCCTATTTGTTTATTTTTCTAAATACATTCAAATATGTATCCGCTCATGAG
ACAATAACCCTGATAAATGCTTCAATAATATTGAAAAAGGAAGAGTATGAGTATTCAACATTTCCGTGTC
GCCCTTATTCCCTTTTTTGCGGCATTTTGCCTTCCTGTTTTTGCTCACCCAGAAACGCTGGTGAAAGTAA
AAGATGCTGAAGATCAGTTGGGTGCACGAGTGGGTTACATCGAACTGGATCTCAACAGCGGTAAGATCCT
TGAGAGTTTTCGCCCCGAAGAACGTTTTCCAATGATGAGCACTTTTAAAGTTCTGCTATGTGGCGCGGTA
TTATCCCGTATTGACGCCGGGCAAGAGCAACTCGGTCGCCGCATACACTATTCTCAGAATGACTTGGTTG
AGTACTCACCAGTCACAGAAAAGCATCTTACGGATGGCATGACAGTAAGAGAATTATGCAGTGCTGCCAT
AACCATGAGTGATAACACTGCGGCCAACTTACTTCTGACAACGATCGGAGGACCGAAGGAGCTAACCGCT
TTTTTGCACAACATGGGGGATCATGTAACTCGCCTTGATCGTTGGGAACCGGAGCTGAATGAAGCCATAC
CAAACGACGAGCGTGACACCACGATGCCTGTAGCAATGGCAACAACGTTGCGCAAACTATTAACTGGCGA
ACTACTTACTCTAGCTTCCCGGCAACAATTAATAGACTGGATGGAGGCGGATAAAGTTGCAGGACCACTT
CTGCGCTCGGCCCTTCCGGCTGGCTGGTTTATTGCTGATAAATCTGGAGCCGGTGAGCGTGGGTCTCGCG
GTATCATTGCAGCACTGGGGCCAGATGGTAAGCCCTCCCGTATCGTAGTTATCTACACGACGGGGAGTCA
GGCAACTATGGATGAACGAAATAGACAGATCGCTGAGATAGGTGCCTCACTGATTAAGCATTGGTAACTG
TCAGACCAAGTTTACTCATATATACTTTAGATTGATTTAAAACTTCATTTTTAATTTAAAAGGATCTAGG
TGAAGATCCTTTTTGATAATCTCATGACCAAAATCCCTTAACGTGAGTTTTCGTTCCACTGAGCGTCAGA
CCCCGTAGAAAAGATCAAAGGATCTTCTTGAGATCCTTTTTTTCTGCGCGTAATCTGCTGCTTGCAAACA
AAAAAACCACCGCTACCAGCGGTGGTTTGTTTGCCGGATCAAGAGCTACCAACTCTTTTTCCGAAGGTAA
CTGGCTTCAGCAGAGCGCAGATACCAAATACTGTTCTTCTAGTGTAGCCGTAGTTAGGCCACCACTTCAA
GAACTCTGTAGCACCGCCTACATACCTCGCTCTGCTAATCCTGTTACCAGTGGCTGCTGCCAGTGGCGAT
AAGTCGTGTCTTACCGGGTTGGACTCAAGACGATAGTTACCGGATAAGGCGCAGCGGTCGGGCTGAACGG
GGGGTTCGTGCACACAGCCCAGCTTGGAGCGAACGACCTACACCGAACTGAGATACCTACAGCGTGAGCT
ATGAGAAAGCGCCACGCTTCCCGAAGGGAGAAAGGCGGACAGGTATCCGGTAAGCGGCAGGGTCGGAACA
GGAGAGCGCACGAGGGAGCTTCCAGGGGGAAACGCCTGGTATCTTTATAGTCCTGTCGGGTTTCGCCACC
TCTGACTTGAGCGTCGATTTTTGTGATGCTCGTCAGGGGGGCGGAGCCTATGGAAAAACGCCAGCAACGC
GGCCTTTTTACGGTTCCTGGCCTTTTGCTGGCCTTTTGCTCACATGTTCTTTCCTGCGTTATCCCCTGAT
TCTGTGGATAACCGTATTACCGCCTTTGAGTGAGCTGATACCGCTCGCCGCAGCCGAACGACCGAGCGCA
GCGAGTCAGTGAGCGAGGAAGCGGAAGAGCGCCCAATACGCAAACCGCCTCTCCCCGCGCGTTGGCCGAT
TCATTAATGCAGCTGGCACGACAGGTTTCCCGACTGGAAAGCGGGCAGTGAGCGCAACGCAATTAATGTG
AGTTAGCTCACTCATTAGGCACCCCAGGCTTTACACTTTATGCTTCCGGCTCGTATGTTGTGTGGAATTG
TGAGCGGATAACAATTTCACACAGGAAACAGCTATGACCATGATTACGCCAAGCGCGCAATTAACCCTCA
CTAAAGGGAACAAAAGCTGGAGCTGCAAGCTTAATGTAGTCTTATGCAATACTCTTGTAGTCTTGCAACA
TGGTAACGATGAGTTAGCAACATGCCTTACAAGGAGAGAAAAAGCACCGTGCATGCCGATTGGTGGAAGT
AAGGTGGTACGATCGTGCCTTATTAGGAAGGCAACAGACGGGTCTGACATGGATTGGACGAACCACTGAA
TTGCCGCATTGCAGAGATATTGTATTTAAGTGCCTAGCTCGATACATAAACGGGTCTCTCTGGTTAGACC
AGATCTGAGCCTGGGAGCTCTCTGGCTAACTAGGGAACCCACTGCTTAAGCCTCAATAAAGCTTGCCTTG
AGTGCTTCAAGTAGTGTGTGCCCGTCTGTTGTGTGACTCTGGTAACTAGAGATCCCTCAGACCCTTTTAG
TCAGTGTGGAAAATCTCTAGCAGTGGCGCCCGAACAGGGACTTGAAAGCGAAAGGGAAACCAGAGGAGCT
CTCTCGACGCAGGACTCGGCTTGCTGAAGCGCGCACGGCAAGAGGCGAGGGGCGGCGACTGGTGAGTACG
CCAAAAATTTTGACTAGCGGAGGCTAGAAGGAGAGAGATGGGTGCGAGAGCGTCAGTATTAAGCGGGGGA
GAATTAGATCGCGATGGGAAAAAATTCGGTTAAGGCCAGGGGGAAAGAAAAAATATAAATTAAAACATAT
AGTATGGGCAAGCAGGGAGCTAGAACGATTCGCAGTTAATCCTGGCCTGTTAGAAACATCAGAAGGCTGT
AGACAAATACTGGGACAGCTACAACCATCCCTTCAGACAGGATCAGAAGAACTTAGATCATTATATAATA
CAGTAGCAACCCTCTATTGTGTGCATCAAAGGATAGAGATAAAAGACACCAAGGAAGCTTTAGACAAGAT
AGAGGAAGAGCAAAACAAAAGTAAGACCACCGCACAGCAAGCGGCCGCTGATCTTCAGACCTGGAGGAGG
AGATATGAGGGACAATTGGAGAAGTGAATTATATAAATATAAAGTAGTAAAAATTGAACCATTAGGAGTA
GCACCCACCAAGGCAAAGAGAAGAGTGGTGCAGAGAGAAAAAAGAGCAGTGGGAATAGGAGCTTTGTTCC
TTGGGTTCTTGGGAGCAGCAGGAAGCACTATGGGCGCAGCGTCAATGACGCTGACGGTACAGGCCAGACA
ATTATTGTCTGGTATAGTGCAGCAGCAGAACAATTTGCTGAGGGCTATTGAGGCGCAACAGCATCTGTTG
CAACTCACAGTCTGGGGCATCAAGCAGCTCCAGGCAAGAATCCTGGCTGTGGAAAGATACCTAAAGGATC
AACAGCTCCTGGGGATTTGGGGTTGCTCTGGAAAACTCATTTGCACCACTGCTGTGCCTTGGAATGCTAG
TTGGAGTAATAAATCTCTGGAACAGATTTGGAATCACACGACCTGGATGGAGTGGGACAGAGAAATTAAC
AATTACACAAGCTTAATACACTCCTTAATTGAAGAATCGCAAAACCAGCAAGAAAAGAATGAACAAGAAT
TATTGGAATTAGATAAATGGGCAAGTTTGTGGAATTGGTTTAACATAACAAATTGGCTGTGGTATATAAA
ATTATTCATAATGATAGTAGGAGGCTTGGTAGGTTTAAGAATAGTTTTTGCTGTACTTTCTATAGTGAAT
AGAGTTAGGCAGGGATATTCACCATTATCGTTTCAGACCCACCTCCCAACCCCGAGGGGACCCAGAGAGG
GCCTATTTCCCATGATTCCTTCATATTTGCATATACGATACAAGGCTGTTAGAGAGATAATTAGAATTAA
TTTGACTGTAAACACAAAGATATTAGTACAAAATACGTGACGTAGAAAGTAATAATTTCTTGGGTAGTTT
GCAGTTTTAAAATTATGTTTTAAAATGGACTATCATATGCTTACCGTAACTTGAAAGTATTTCGATTTCT
TGGCTTTATATATCTTGTGGAAAGGACGAAACACCGAAGTTGCAATGATTCCCCAGGTTTTAGAGCTAGA
AATAGCAAGTTAAAATAAGGCTAGTCCGTTATCAACTTGAAAAAGTGGCACCGAGTCGGTGCTTTTTTAA
GCTTGGCGTAACTAGATCTTGAGACAAATGGCAGTATTCATCCACAATTTTAAAAGAAAAGGGGGGATTG
GGGGGTACAGTGCAGGGGAAAGAATAGTAGACATAATAGCAACAGACATACAAACTAAAGAATTACAAAA
ACAAATTACAAAAATTCAAAATTTTCGGGTTTATTACAGGGACAGCAGAGATCCACTTTGGCGCCGGCTC
GAGGGGG
