>Addgene plasmid #76319 | PKD2 gRNA (BRDN0001148691) | depositor partial sequence | sequence record 143779 | Target Sequence
AAGTTGCAATGATTCCCCAG
