>Addgene plasmid #76319 | PKD2 gRNA (BRDN0001148691) | addgene partial sequence | sequence record 185611 | hU6-F
AGAAAGTAATAATTTCTTGGGTAGTTTGCAGTTTTAAAATTATGTTTTAAAATGGACTATCATATGCTTA
CCGTAACTTGAAAGTATTTCGATTTCTTGGCTTTATATATCTTGTGGAAAGGACGAAACACCGAAGTTGC
AATGATTCCCCAGGTTTTAGAGCTAGAAATAGCAAGTTAAAATAAGGCTAGTCCGTTATCAACTTGAAAA
AGTGGCACCGAGTCGGTGCTTTTTTAAGCTTGGCGTAACTAGATCTTGAGACAAATGGCAGTATTCATCC
ACAATTTTAAAAGAAAAGGGGGGATTGGGGGGTACAGTGCAGGGGAAAGAATAGTAGACATAATAGCAAC
AGACATACAAACTAAAGAATTACAAAAACAAATTACAAAAATTCAAAATTTTCGGGTTTATTACAGGGAC
AGCAGAGATCCACTTTGGCGCCGGCTCGAGGGGGCCCGGGTGCAAAGATGGATAAAGTTTTAAACAGAGA
GGAATCTTTGCAGCTAATGGACCTTCTAGGTCTTGAAAGGAGTGGGAATTGGCTCCGGTGCCCGTCAGTG
GGCAGAGCGC
